Addgene plasmid #38107: TSC2-S1345D
Depositing lab: Kunliang Guan. Depositing organization: University of California, San Diego (UCSD).
Backbone
  Vector backbone: pGEX-KG
  Vector type: Bacterial Expression
Growth in bacteria
  Bacterial resistance: Ampicillin, 100 μg/mL
  Growth temperature: 37°C
  Growth strain: DH5alpha
  Copy number: High Copy
Gene/Insert
  Gene/Insert name: tsc2
  Species: R. norvegicus (rat)
  Mutation: S1345D (equivalent to S1389D in rat TSC2 isoform 1)
  Entrez Gene: Tsc2 (a.k.a. Rc)
  Tag / fusion protein: GST
  Cloning method: Restriction Enzyme; 5′ cloning site unknown (unknown if destroyed); 3′ cloning site unknown (unknown if destroyed)
  Sequencing primers: 5′ pGEX-5; 3′ pGEX-3
Terms and licenses: Academic/Nonprofit Terms; Industry Terms: Not Available to Industry
How to cite: TSC2-S1345D was a gift from Kunliang Guan (Addgene plasmid # 38107 ; http://n2t.net/addgene:38107 ; RRID:Addgene_38107)
