[The description below was written by a language model from this plasmid's Addgene catalogue record.]
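Description:
TSC2-S1345D is a bacterial expression plasmid built on the pGEX-KG backbone, a member of the pGEX family used to produce recombinant proteins in E. coli as fusions to glutathione S-transferase (GST). It is maintained as a high-copy plasmid under ampicillin selection. pGEX vectors generally drive the GST fusion from an IPTG-inducible tac promoter with a plasmid-borne lac repressor. The record includes no feature table, so these elements are inferred from the backbone name rather than confirmed for this construct.

The insert is rat (Rattus norvegicus) Tsc2, which encodes tuberin, the GTPase-activating component of the tuberous sclerosis complex that restrains mTORC1 signalling through Rheb. It carries a serine-to-aspartate substitution at position 1345, which the record notes corresponds to S1389D in rat TSC2 isoform 1. Replacing a serine with an acidic residue is a standard way to mimic constitutive phosphorylation, so the mutant presumably models a phosphorylated state of that site. The record does not name the kinase involved or state the intended experiment. It also does not say whether the full-length coding sequence or only a fragment of TSC2 is fused to GST, where the tag sits relative to the insert, or which restriction sites were used for cloning; both cloning sites are listed as unknown.

The fusion protein can be purified on glutathione resin, and plausible uses include in vitro kinase assays, pull-down or binding studies, and comparison with wild-type or non-phosphorylatable TSC2 variants.
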