>Addgene plasmid #38107 | TSC2-S1345D | addgene partial sequence | sequence record 50218 | rTSC2-F 5'-cacagccaagcctcctactc-3'
GTGGCTTCTTTCTCTCCCTGTACCAGCCCAGCTGCCAAGGACAGCTGCACAGGAGCGTTTCCTGGGCAGA
CTCGGCCGTGGTTCTTGAGGAGGGAAGTCCAGGAGAGGCTCATGTGCCAGTGGAGCCCCCCGAATTGGAG
GACTTTGAGGCAGCATTAGGTACAGACAGGCACTGCCAGCGGCCTGACGCCTACAGCAGGTCTTCCTCAG
CATCTAGCCAGGAAGAAAAGTCCCACTTGGAGGAGCTGGCTGCAGGGGGTATCCCCATTGAGCGGGCCAT
CTCCTCTGAGGGGGCTCGGCCTACAGTGGACCTGTCCTTCCAACCCTCACAGCCTTTGAGCAAGTCTAGC
GATTCTCCTGAGTTACAGACCTTACAGGACATCCTTGGAGACCTAGGGGACAAGACTGACATTGGACGGC
TGAGTCCTGAGGCTAAGGTCCGATCCCAGTCGGGGATCCTGGATGGGGAAGCAGCTACCTGGTCAGCTCC
GGGTGAAGAGAGCCGTATCACAGTCCCACCTGAAGGTCCCCTGCCTTCCAGTTCTCCCCGCTCCCCTAGT
GGCCTCCGGCCCCGAGGCTATACCATCTCTGATTCAGCTCCATCACGAAGGGGAAAGAGGGTAGAAAGGG
ACAACTTCAAGAGCAGAACTGCGGCCTCCAGTGCTGAAAAGGTGCCAGGCATCAACCCTAGCTTTGTGTT
CCTACAGCTCTACCATTCACCCTTTTTTGGTGATGAGTCCAATAAGCCCATCCTGTTGCCCAACGAGTCC
TTTGAACGGTCAGTGCAGCTCCTTGACCAGATCCTCT
